>Addgene plasmid #223635 | pET28a-SpyCatcher -AVI | addgene full sequence | sequence record 444094 | Addgene NGS Result
TGGCGAATGGG
[124 nt withheld, positions 12-135]
C
[91 nt withheld, positions 137-227]
A
[49 nt withheld, positions 229-277]
CCTTTGACGTTGGAGTCCACGTTCTTT
[37 nt withheld, positions 305-341]
ACCCTATCTCGGTCTATTCTTTTGATTTATAAGGGATTTTGCCGATTTCGGCCTATTGGTTAAAAAATGA
GCTGATTTAACAAAAATTTAACGCGAATTTTAACAAAATATTAACGCTTACAATTTAGGTGGCACTTTTC
GGGGAAATGTGCGCGGAACCCCTATTTGTTTATTTTTCTAAATACATTCAAATATGTATCCGCTCATGAA
TTAATTCTTAGAAAAACTCATCGAGCATCAAATGAAACTGCAATTTATTCATATCAGGATTATCAATACC
ATATTTTTGAAAAAGCCGTTTCTGTAATGAAGGAGAAAACTCACCGAGGCAGTTCCATAGGATGGCAAGA
TCCTGGTATCGGTCTGCGATTCCGACTCGTCCAACATCAATACAACCTATTAATTTCCCCTCGTCAAAAA
TAAGGTTATCAAGTGAGAAATCACCATGAGTGACGACTGAATCCGGTGAGAATGGCAAAAGTTTATGCAT
TTCTTTCCAGACTTGTTCAACAGGCCAGCCATTACGCTCGTCATCAAAATCACTCGCATCAACCAAACCG
TTATTCATTCGTGATTGCGCCTGAGCGAGACGAAATACGCGATCGCTGTTAAAAGGACAATTACAAACAG
GAATCGAATGCAACCGGCGCAGGAACACTGCCAGCGCATCAACAATATTTTCACCTGAATCAGGATATTC
TTCTAATACCTGGAATGCTGTTTTCCCGGGGATCGCAGTGGTGAGTAACCATGCATCATCAGGAGTACGG
ATAAAATGCTTGATGGTCGGAAGAGGCATAAATTCCGTCAGCCAGTTTAGTCTGACCATCTCATCTGTAA
CATCATTGGCAACGCTACCTTTGCCATGTTTCAGAAACAACTCTGGCGCATCGGGCTTCCCATACAATCG
ATAGATTGTCGCACCTGATTGCCCGACATTATCGCGAGCCCATTTATACCCATATAAATCAGCATCCATG
TTGGAATTTAATCGCGGCCTAGAGCAAGACGTTTCCCGTTGAATATGGCTCATAACACCCCTTGTATTAC
TGTTTATGTAAGCAGACAGTTTTATTGTTCATGACCAAAATCCCTTAACGTGAGTTTTCGTTCCACTGAG
CGTCAGACCCCGTAGAAAAGATCAAAGGATCTTCTTGAGATCCTTTTTTTCTGCGCGTAATCTGCTGCTT
GCAAACAAAAAAACCACCGCTACCAGCGGTGGTTTGTTTGCCGGATCAAGAGCTACCAACTCTTTTTCCG
AAGGTAACTGGCTTCAGCAGAGCGCAGATACCAAATACTGTCCTTCTAGTGTAGCCGTAGTTAGGCCACC
ACTTCAAGAACTCTGTAGCACCGCCTACATACCTCGCTCTGCTAATCCTGTTACCAGTGGCTGCTGCCAG
TGGCGATAAGTCGTGTCTTACCGGGTTGGACTCAAGACGATAGTTACCGGATAAGGCGCAGCGGTCGGGC
TGAACGGGGGGTTCGTGCACACAGCCCAGCTTGGAGCGAACGACCTACACCGAACTGAGATACCTACAGC
GTGAGCTATGAGAAAGCGCCACGCTTCCCGAAGGGAGAAAGGCGGACAGGTATCCGGTAAGCGGCAGGGT
CGGAACAGGAGAGCGCACGAGGGAGCTTCCAGGGGGAAACGCCTGGTATCTTTATAGTCCTGTCGGGTTT
CGCCACCTCTGACTTGAGCGTCGATTTTTGTGATGCTCGTCAGGGGGGCGGAGCCTATGGAAAAACGCCA
GCAACGCGGCCTTTTTACGGTTCCTGGCCTTTTGCTGGCCTTTTGCTCACATGTTCTTTCCTGCGTTATC
CCCTGATTCTGTGGATAACCGTATTACCGCCTTTGAGTGAGCTGATACCGCTCGCCGCAGCCGAACGACC
GAGCGCAGCGAGTCAGTGAGCGAGGAAGCGGAAGAGCGCCTGATGCGGTATTTTCTCCTTACGCATCTGT
GCGGTATTTCACACCGCAATGGTGCACTCTCAGTACAATCTGCTCTGATGCCGCATAGTTAAGCCAGTAT
ACACTCCGCTATCGCTACGTGACTGGGTCATGGCTGCGCCCCGACACCCGCCAACACCCGCTGACGCGCC
CTGACGGGCTTGTCTGCTCCCGGCATCCGCTTACAGACAAGCTGTGACCGTCTCCGGGAGCTGCATGTGT
CAGAGGTTTTCACCGTCATCACCGAAACGCGCGAGGCAGCTGCGGTAAAGCTCATCAGCGTGGTCGTGAA
GCGATTCACAGATGTCTGCCTGTTCATCCGCGTCCAGCTCGTTGAGTTTCTCCAGAAGCGTTAATGTCTG
GCTTCTGATAAAGCGGGCCATGTTAAGGGCGGTTTTTTCCTGTTTGGTCACTGATGCCTCCGTGTAAGGG
GGATTTCTGTTCATGGGGGTAATGATACCGATGAAACGAGAGAGGATGCTCACGATACGGGTTACTGATG
ATGAACATGCCCGGTTACTGGAACGTTGTGAGGGTAAACAACTGGCGGTATGGATGCGGCGGGACCAGAG
AAAAATCACTCAGGGTCAATGCCAGCGCTTCGTTAATACAGATGTAGGTGTTCCACAGGGTAGCCAGCAG
CATCCTGCGATGCAGATCCGGAACATAATGGTGCAGGGCGCTGACTTCCGCGTTTCCAGACTTTACGAAA
CACGGAAACCGAAGACCATTCATGTTGTTGCTCAGGTCGCAGACGTTTTGCAGCAGCAGTCGCTTCACGT
TCGCTCGCGTATCGGTGATTCATTCTGCTAACCAGTAAGGCAACCCCGCCAGCCTAGCCGGGTCCTCAAC
GACAGGAGCACGATCATGCGCACCCGTGGGGCCGCCATGCCGGCGATAATGGCCTGCTTCTCGCCGAAAC
GTTTGGTGGCGGGACCAGTGACGAAGGCTTGAGCGAGGGCGTGCAAGATTCCGAATACCGCAAGCGACAG
GCCGATCATCGTCGCGCTCCAGCGAAAGCGGTCCTCGCCGAAAATGACCCAGAGCGCTGCCGGCACCTGT
CCTACGAGTTGCATGATAAAGAAGACAGTCATAAGTGCGGCGACGATAGTCATGCCCCGCGCCCACCGGA
AGGAGCTGACTGGGTTGAAGGCTCTCAAGGGCATCGGTCGAGATCCCGGTGCCTAATGAGTGAGCTAACT
TACATTAATTGCGTTGCGCTCACTGCCCGCTTTCCAGTCGGGAAACCTGTCGTGCCAGCTGCATTAATGA
ATCGGCCAACGCGCGGGGAGAGGCGGTTTGCGTATTGGGCGCCAGGGTGGTTTTTCTTTTCACCAGTGAG
ACGGGCAACAGCTGATTGCCCTTCACCGCCTGGCCCTGAGAGAGTTGCAGCAAGCGGTCCACGCTGGTTT
GCCCCAGCAGGCGAAAATCCTGTTTGATGGTGGTTAACGGCGGGATATAACATGAGCTGTCTTCGGTATC
GTCGTATCCCACTACCGAGATATCCGCACCAACGCGCAGCCCGGACTCGGTAATGGCGCGCATTGCGCCC
AGCGCCATCTGATCGTTGGCAACCAGCATCGCAGTGGGAACGATGCCCTCATTCAGCATTTGCATGGTTT
GTTGAAAACCGGACATGGCACTCCAGTCGCCTTCCCGTTCCGCTATCGGCTGAATTTGATTGCGAGTGAG
ATATTTATGCCAGCCAGCCAGACGCAGACGCGCCGAGACAGAACTTAATGGGCCCGCTAACAGCGCGATT
TGCTGGTGACCCAATGCGACCAGATGCTCCACGCCCAGTCGCGTACCGTCTTCATGGGAGAAAATAATAC
TGTTGATGGGTGTCTGGTCAGAGACATCAAGAAATAACGCCGGAACATTAGTGCAGGCAGCTTCCACAGC
AATGGCATCCTGGTCATCCAGCGGATAGTTAATGATCAGCCCACTGACGCGTTGCGCGAGAAGATTGTGC
ACCGCCGCTTTACAGGCTTCGACGCCGCTTCGTTCTACCATCGACACCACCACGCTGGCACCCAGTTGAT
CGGCGCGAGATTTAATCGCCGCGACAATTTGCGACGGCGCGTGCAGGGCCAGACTGGAGGTGGCAACGCC
AATCAGCAACGACTGTTTGCCCGCCAGTTGTTGTGCCACGCGGTTGGGAATGTAATTCAGCTCCGCCATC
GCCGCTTCCACTTTTTCCCGCGTTTTCGCAGAAACGTGGCTGGCCTGGTTCACCACGCGGGAAACGGTCT
GATAAGAGACACCGGCATACTCTGCGACATCGTATAACGTTACTGGTTTCACATTCACCACCCTGAATTG
ACTCTCTTCCGGGCGCTATCATGCCATACCGCGAAAGGTTTTGCGCCATTCGATGGTGTCCGGGATCTCG
ACGCTCTCCCTTATGCGACTCCTGCATTAGGAAGCAGCCCAGTAGTAGGTTGAGGCCGTTGAGCACCGCC
GCCGCAAGGAATGGTGCATGCAAGGAGATGGCGCCCAACAGTCCCCCGGCCACGGGGCCTGCCACCATAC
CCACGCCGAAACAAGCGCTCATGAGCCCGAAGTGGCGAGCCCGATCTTCCCCATCGGTGATGTCGGCGAT
ATAGGCGCCAGCAACCGCACCTGTGGCGCCGGTGATGCCGGCCACGATGCGTCCGGCGTAGAGGATCGAG
ATCTCGATCCCGCGAAATTAATACGACTCACTATAGGGGAATTGTGAGCGGATAACAATTCCCCTCTAGA
AATAATTTTGTTTAACTTTAAGAAGGAGATATACCATGTCGTACTACCATCACCATCACCATCACGATTA
CGACATCCCAACGACCGAAAACCTGTATTTTCAGGGCGCCATGGTAACCACCTTATCAGGTTTATCAGGT
GAGCAAGGTCCGTCCGGTGATATGACAACTGAAGAAGATAGTGCTACCCATATTAAATTCTCAAAACGTG
ATGAGGACGGCCGTGAGTTAGCTGGTGCAACTATGGAGTTGCGTGATTGCTCTGGTAAAACTATTAGTAC
ATGGATTTCAGATGGACATGTGAAGGATTTCTACCTGTATCCAGGAAAATATACATTTGTCGAAACCGCA
GCACCAGACGGTTATGAGGTAGCAACTCCAATTGAATTTACAGTTAATGAGGACGGTCAGGTTACTGTAG
ATGGTGAAGCAACTGAAGGTGACGCTCATACTGGATCCAGTGGTAGCGGCCTGAACGACATCTTCGAGGC
CCAGAAGATCGAGTGGCACGAGTAAGAATTCGAGCTCCGTCGACAAGCTTGCGGCCGCACTCGAGCACCA
CCACCACCACCACTGAGATCCGGCTGCTAACAAAGCCCGAAAGGAAGCTGAGTTGGCTGCTGCCACCGCT
GAGCAATAACTAGCATAACCCCTTGGGGCCTCTAAACGGGTCTTGAGGGGTTTTTTGCTGAAAGGAGGAA
CTATATCCGGAT
Features (pLannotate 1.2.2; 20 found; start..end, strand, type, name):
     12..440     +  rep_origin     f1 ori (sequence partly withheld): f1 bacteriophage origin of replication; arrow indicates direction of (+) strand synthesis
    493..550     +  promoter       AmpR promoter (fragment): bla
    559..1374    -  CDS            KanR: aminoglycoside phosphotransferase; aph(3')-Ia; confers resistance to kanamycin in bacteria or G418 (Geneticin®) in eukaryotes
   1496..2084    +  rep_origin     ori: high-copy-number ColE1/pMB1/pBR322/pUC origin of replication
   2270..2409    -  misc_feature   bom: basis of mobility region from pBR322
   2511..2702    -  CDS            rop: Rop protein, which maintains plasmids at low copy number; rop
   2719..3099    +  CDS            YPB1_ECOLX: Protein predicted: Swiss-Prot protein existence level 4. From Escherichia coli.
   3171..3462    -  CDS            TcR (fragment): tetracycline efflux protein; tet; confers resistance to tetracycline
   3477..3498    -  protein_bind   CAP binding site: CAP binding activates transcription in the presence of cAMP. E. coli catabolite activator protein
   3511..4593    -  CDS            lacI: lac repressor; lacI; The lac repressor binds to the lac operator to inhibit transcription in E. coli. This inhibition can be relieved by adding lactose or isopropyl-β-D-thiogalactopyranoside (IPTG).
   4594..4671    -  promoter       lacI promoter: lacI
   4679..4958    -  CDS            TcR (fragment): tetracycline efflux protein; tet; confers resistance to tetracycline
   4980..4998    +  promoter       T7 promoter: promoter for bacteriophage T7 RNA polymerase
   4999..5023    +  protein_bind   lac operator: The lac repressor binds to the lac operator to inhibit transcription in E. coli. This inhibition can be relieved by adding lactose or isopropyl-β-D-thiogalactopyranoside (IPTG). lac repressor encoded by lacI
   5038..5060    +  RBS            RBS: efficient ribosome binding site from bacteriophage T7 gene 10 (Olins and Rangwala, 1989)
   5077..5096    +  CDS            8xHis (fragment): 8xHis affinity tag
   5118..5138    +  CDS            TEV site: tobacco etch virus (TEV) protease recognition and cleavage site
   5587..5604    +  CDS            9xHis (fragment): 9xHis affinity tag
   5614..5663    +  CDS            SET1 (fragment): solubility-enhancement tag derived from T7 phage gene 10B
   5671..5718    +  terminator     T7 terminator: transcription terminator for bacteriophage T7 RNA polymerase
