[The description below was written by a language model from this plasmid's Addgene catalogue record and pLannotate feature annotations shown in this document.]
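Description:
pET28a-SpyCatcher -AVI is a bacterial expression plasmid built on the pET28a backbone for producing and purifying SpyCatcher003 carrying an S49C substitution from E. coli. The 5.7 kb plasmid is selected with kanamycin through an aph(3')-Ia (KanR) gene. It replicates from a ColE1/pBR322-type origin accompanied by the rop gene and bom region, which is consistent with the low copy number listed in the catalogue. An f1 phage origin is also present. Short tetracycline-resistance fragments and a predicted E. coli ORF in the annotation are pBR322-derived backbone remnants rather than functional parts.

Expression follows the standard pET arrangement. A T7 promoter is followed directly by a lac operator and the T7 gene 10 ribosome binding site, and the cassette ends at a T7 terminator. A plasmid-borne lacI gene supplies the repressor, so transcription stays off until it is induced with IPTG in a host that provides T7 RNA polymerase. The open reading frame starts with an N-terminal polyhistidine tag for metal-affinity purification, and an annotated TEV protease site follows it, which should allow that tag to be removed. The SpyCatcher003 S49C coding region and the C-terminal AVI tag were not recognised by the automated annotation, but they presumably lie in the unannotated stretch downstream of the TEV site. The table also shows a second short His-tag fragment just upstream of the terminator, as found in the pET28a backbone, but the record does not say whether it is translated.

SpyCatcher003 forms a spontaneous covalent isopeptide bond with SpyTag-bearing partners, and the AVI tag is a substrate for site-specific biotinylation by BirA. The introduced cysteine could serve as a handle for thiol-directed labelling, although the record does not state its purpose.
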