Addgene plasmid #223635: pET28a-SpyCatcher -AVI
Purpose: Protein purification of SpyCatcher003 (S49C) with AVI and 6xHis tags from E. coli
Depositing lab: Enfu Hui. Depositing organization: University of California, San Diego (UCSD). Publication: cis-B7:CD28 interactions at invaginated synaptic membranes provide CD28 co-stimulation and promote CD8(+) T cell function and anti-tumor immunity. Zhao Y, Caron C, Chan YY, Lee CK, Xu X, Zhang J, Masubuchi T, Wu C, Bui JD, Hui E. Immunity. 2023 Jun 13;56(6):1187-1203.e12. doi: 10.1016/j.immuni.2023.04.005. Epub 2023 May 8. PubMed 37160118.
Backbone
  Vector backbone: pET28a
  Vector type: Bacterial Expression
Growth in bacteria
  Bacterial resistance: Kanamycin, 50 μg/mL
  Growth temperature: 37°C
  Growth strain: DH5alpha
  Copy number: Low Copy
Gene/Insert
  Gene/Insert name: SpyCatcher003 S49C
  Species: NA
  Tag / fusion protein: His6 (N terminal on insert); AVI tag (C terminal on insert)
  Cloning method: Gibson Cloning
  Sequencing primers: 5′ T7; 3′ T7 terminal
Terms and licenses: Academic/Nonprofit Terms; Industry Terms: Not Available to Industry
Depositor comments: Plasmid lab code: L2229
How to cite: pET28a-SpyCatcher -AVI was a gift from Enfu Hui (Addgene plasmid # 223635 ; http://n2t.net/addgene:223635 ; RRID:Addgene_223635)
